Addgene plasmid #138454: pcDNA4/TO-BcRF1-ORF24-2xStrep
Purpose: Expresses BcRF1-ORF24 chimera with a C-terminal 2xStrep tag in mammalian cells
Depositing lab: Britt Glaunsinger. Depositing organization: University of California, Berkeley. Publication: The gammaherpesviral TATA-box-binding protein directly interacts with the CTD of host RNA Pol II to direct late gene transcription. Castaneda AF, Didychuk AL, Louder RK, McCollum CO, Davis ZH, Nogales E, Glaunsinger BA. PLoS Pathog. 2020 Sep 4;16(9):e1008843. doi: 10.1371/journal.ppat.1008843. eCollection 2020 Sep. PubMed 32886723.
Backbone
  Vector backbone: pcDNA4/TO
  Backbone manufacturer: Invitrogen
  Backbone size w/o insert (bp): 5118
  Total vector size (bp): 7305
  Vector type: Mammalian Expression
  Selectable markers: Zeocin
Growth in bacteria
  Bacterial resistance: Ampicillin, 100 μg/mL
  Growth temperature: 37°C
  Growth strain: DH5alpha
  Copy number: High Copy
Gene/Insert
  Gene/Insert name: BcRF1-ORF24
  Species: EBV/KSHV
  Insert size (bp): 2184
  Mutation: BcRF1 amino acids 1-178 fused to ORF24 amino acids 202-751
  Entrez Gene: BcRF1 (a.k.a. HHV4_BcRF1.2); ORF24 (a.k.a. HHV8GK18_gp27)
  Promoter: CMV
  Tag / fusion protein: Strep (C terminal on backbone)
  Cloning method: Ligation Independent Cloning
  Sequencing primers: 5′ CGCAAATGGGCGGTAGGCGTG; 3′ TAGAAGGCACAGTCGAGG
Terms and licenses: Academic/Nonprofit Terms; Industry Terms: Not Available to Industry
How to cite: pcDNA4/TO-BcRF1-ORF24-2xStrep was a gift from Britt Glaunsinger (Addgene plasmid # 138454 ; http://n2t.net/addgene:138454 ; RRID:Addgene_138454)
