[The description below was written by a language model from this plasmid's Addgene catalogue record and pLannotate feature annotations shown in this document.]
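Description:
pcDNA4/TO-BcRF1-ORF24-2xStrep is a 7.3 kb mammalian expression plasmid built on the Invitrogen pcDNA4/TO backbone. It is propagated in E. coli at high copy through a ColE1/pUC-type origin with ampicillin selection (AmpR under its own bla promoter), and it also carries an f1 origin. For selection in mammalian cells it contains a Zeocin resistance cassette in which the Sh ble gene sits behind both the SV40 early promoter and the bacterial EM7 promoter and is terminated by an SV40 polyadenylation signal.

The expression cassette uses the CMV immediate early enhancer and promoter. This is followed by two short elements that the automated annotation labels as tet operator-containing promoter fragments. They correspond to the tandem tet operators of the "TO" backbone, which allow repression in cells that express the Tet repressor and induction with tetracycline or doxycycline. In cells lacking the repressor the promoter is constitutive. The insert of about 2.2 kb encodes a chimeric protein in which amino acids 1-178 of Epstein-Barr virus BcRF1 are fused to amino acids 202-751 of its Kaposi's sarcoma-associated herpesvirus homologue ORF24. A C-terminal 2xStrep tag supplied by the backbone permits affinity purification and detection, and the cassette ends with a bGH polyadenylation signal. The feature tables annotate the whole open reading frame only as an ORF24 fragment, and neither the BcRF1 portion nor the Strep tag is called separately.

The depositor and sequenced records differ by three nucleotides in length but show the same architecture. The associated publication studies the gammaherpesviral TATA-box-binding protein and its interaction with the host RNA polymerase II CTD in late gene transcription. This suggests the domain-swap chimera was made to examine which regions of these proteins contribute to that function.
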