Features (pLannotate 1.2.2; 23 found; start..end, strand, type, name):
     28..80      -  misc_feature   bom (fragment): basis of mobility region from pBR322
    235..614     +  enhancer       CMV enhancer: human cytomegalovirus immediate early enhancer
    687..704     -  promoter       CMV promoter (fragment): human cytomegalovirus (CMV) immediate early promoter
    767..818     +  promoter       CMVd2 promoter: truncated human cytomegalovirus (CMV) immediate early promoter that yields moderately reduced expression relative to the full-length promoter
    820..839     +  promoter       PLtetO-1 promoter (fragment): modified phage lambda PL promoter with tet operator sites (Lutz and Bujard, 1997)
    841..860     +  promoter       PLtetO-1 promoter (fragment): modified phage lambda PL promoter with tet operator sites (Lutz and Bujard, 1997)
    868..901     +  promoter       TRE3GV promoter (fragment): 3rd-generation Tet-responsive promoter that can be activated by binding of Tet-On® 3G, optimized for retroviral and lentiviral vectors
   1050..3185    +  CDS            ORF24 (fragment): ORF24_HHV8P - Protein inferred from homology: Swiss-Prot protein existence level 3. From Human herpesvirus 8 type P (isolate GK18) (HHV-8) (Kaposi's sarcoma-associated herpesvirus).
   3319..3543    +  polyA_signal   bGH poly(A) signal: bovine growth hormone polyadenylation signal
   3547..3568    +  promoter       SV40 promoter (fragment): SV40 enhancer and early promoter
   3589..4017    +  rep_origin     f1 ori (sequence partly withheld): f1 bacteriophage origin of replication; arrow indicates direction of (+) strand synthesis
   4031..4360    +  promoter       SV40 promoter: SV40 enhancer and early promoter
   4408..4455    +  promoter       EM7 promoter: synthetic bacterial promoter&nbsp
   4474..4848    +  CDS            BleoR: antibiotic-binding protein; Sh ble from Streptoalloteichus hindustanus; confers resistance to bleomycin, phleomycin, and Zeocin™
   4858..4983    +  CDS            ble (fragment): BLE_KLEPN - Experimental evidence at protein level: Swiss-Prot protein existence level 1. Binding protein with a strong affinity to the bleomycin family of antibiotics. Binds to CL990; an antimitotic-antibiotic compound. From Klebsiella pneumoniae.
   4978..5099    +  polyA_signal   SV40 poly(A) signal: SV40 polyadenylation signal
   5172..5188    -  protein_bind   lac operator: The lac repressor binds to the lac operator to inhibit transcription in E. coli. This inhibition can be relieved by adding lactose or isopropyl-β-D-thiogalactopyranoside (IPTG). lac repressor encoded by lacI
   5196..5226    -  promoter       lac promoter: promoter for the E. coli lac operon
   5241..5262    -  protein_bind   CAP binding site: CAP binding activates transcription in the presence of cAMP. E. coli catabolite activator protein
   5275..5367    -  CDS            lacI (fragment): lac repressor; lacI; The lac repressor binds to the lac operator to inhibit transcription in E. coli. This inhibition can be relieved by adding lactose or isopropyl-β-D-thiogalactopyranoside (IPTG).
   5550..6135    -  rep_origin     ori: high-copy-number ColE1/pMB1/pBR322/pUC origin of replication
   6306..7166    -  CDS            AmpR: β-lactamase; bla; confers resistance to ampicillin, carbenicillin, and related antibiotics
   7167..7271    -  promoter       AmpR promoter: bla
>Addgene plasmid #138454 | pcDNA4/TO-BcRF1-ORF24-2xStrep | depositor full sequence | sequence record 267334 | pcDNA4/TO-BcRF1-ORF24-2xStrep sequence 7302 bps
GACGGATCGGGAGATCTCCCGATCCCCTATGGTGCACTCTCAGTACAATCTGCTCTGATGCCGCATAGTT
AAGCCAGTATCTGCTCCCTGCTTGTGTGTTGGAGGTCGCTGAGTAGTGCGCGAGCAAAATTTAAGCTACA
ACAAGGCAAGGCTTGACCGACAATTGCATGAAGAATCTGCTTAGGGTTAGGCGTTTTGCGCTGCTTCGCG
ATGTACGGGCCAGATATACGCGTTGACATTGATTATTGACTAGTTATTAATAGTAATCAATTACGGGGTC
ATTAGTTCATAGCCCATATATGGAGTTCCGCGTTACATAACTTACGGTAAATGGCCCGCCTGGCTGACCG
CCCAACGACCCCCGCCCATTGACGTCAATAATGACGTATGTTCCCATAGTAACGCCAATAGGGACTTTCC
ATTGACGTCAATGGGTGGAGTATTTACGGTAAACTGCCCACTTGGCAGTACATCAAGTGTATCATATGCC
AAGTACGCCCCCTATTGACGTCAATGACGGTAAATGGCCCGCCTGGCATTATGCCCAGTACATGACCTTA
TGGGACTTTCCTACTTGGCAGTACATCTACGTATTAGTCATCGCTATTACCATGGTGATGCGGTTTTGGC
AGTACATCAATGGGCGTGGATAGCGGTTTGACTCACGGGGATTTCCAAGTCTCCACCCCATTGACGTCAA
TGGGAGTTTGTTTTGGAACCAAAATCAACGGGACTTTCCAAAATGTCGTAACAACTCCGCCCCATTGACG
CAAATGGGCGGTAGGCGTGTACGGTGGGAGGTCTATATAAGCAGAGCTCTCCCTATCAGTGATAGAGATC
TCCCTATCAGTGATAGAGATCGTCGACGAGCTCGTTTAGTGAACCGTCAGATCGCCTGGAGACGCCATCC
ACGCTGTTTTGACCTCCATAGAAGACACCGGGACCGATCCAGCCTCCGGACTCTAGCGTTTAAACTTAAG
CTTGGTACCGAGCTCGGATCCATGACACAAGGTAAGAGGGAGATGGGGGGAGGTCTCGAGGGCTTCTCTT
CACAGCTGGGTCTCTTTTACGCCCTGGCCTGCAACCGCAGCCCACCTGCACTTCCCGAGGATGCTACCCT
TCTAATCAAATGGTTGGACACGGCCCTGGGCAGGGAGGCCACCTTTTACGCGTGTCGGGCTATGCGTCGT
CTTCTACTCGGCGTTATCCGAATAAATGACTGCCAGGAGCTGCCACCCGGTTTAATAATTCTGAGTCCGG
GCACCGTCCCTGGCCCCCTTGGAGTCCAGAGTCTGGAGCATACAGACTGCGAAATATGGTCCTCTGCCCA
CCCTGACCACGCTGCCCACCTCCCGGTGCCCAGGGTCATCACATACACCGACTGCCCGGGTTCCATAAGC
ACGAGCTCAATGTTTCGCCTTATCATCCGCTACTTGTCTCATCACCAATTTGAGCGCTGCTTCGAGCAGT
TCTGCCGCGTGGTCCCGCGTCGCTTCCTAGGGACCTGTAAGCAAAACTCTGCAAAGATGCTGGCTAGCCT
GAAGCATCTCTCGTTTTCAATAATGCCACCCGCATCCCCAGACGCACAGCTACATTTTTTAAAGTTTAAC
ATCGGCAGCTTCATGGCCACGTGGGGGTGGCACGGAGAGCTGGTCTCGCTGCGCCGTGCCATCGCTCACA
ACGTAGAGCGACTGCCCACCGTGCTGAAGAACCTGTCGAAACAGAGTAAGCACCAGGACGTCAAGGTTAA
CGGACGGGATCTGGTGGGCTTTCAGCTGGCTCTAAACCAGCTCGTGTCCCGTCTGCACGTAAAAATCCAA
CGCAAGGACCCCGGACCAAAGCCATACAGGGTGGTCGTCAGTACCCCAGATTGTACCTACTATCTAGTGT
ATCCGGGCACACCGGCCATCTACAGACTCGTCATGTGTATGGCAGTGGCAGACTGCATCGGCCACTCGTG
CAGCGGACTGCACCCCTGCGCAAACTTTTTAGGCACCCACGAGACACCGCGTCTCCTGGCGGCGACGCTT
TCAAGAATCCGGTACGCGCCGAAAGACCGGCGAGCAGCCATGAAGGGAAATTTGCAGGCGTGCTTCCAAC
GATACGCGGCCACGGACGCGCGGACTCTGGGCAGCTCCACAGTGTCAGACATGCTGGAACCCACAAAACA
CGTCAGTTTGGAAAACTTCAAGATCACCATATTCAACACCAACATGGTGATTAACACTAAGATAAGCTGC
CACGTTCCTAACACCCTGCAAAAGACTATTTTAAACATCCCCAGATTGACCAACAATTTTGTTATACGAA
AGTACTCCGTAAAGGAACCTTCTTTTACCATAAGCGTGTTTTTTTCCGACAACATGTGTCAAGGCACCGC
AATAAACATCAACATCAGTGGGGACATGCTGCACTTTCTCTTCGCAATGGGTACGCTGAAATGCTTTCTG
CCAATCAGGCACATATTTCCTGTATCGATAGCAAATTGGAACTCCACGTTGGACCTGCACGGACTGGAAA
ACCAGTACATGGTGAGAATGGGGCGAAAAAACGTATTTTGGACCACAAACTTTCCATCTGTGGTCTCCAG
CAAGGATGGGCTAAACGTGTCCTGGTTTAAGGCCGCGACAGCCACGATTTCTAAAGTGTACGGGCAGCCT
CTTGTGGAACAGATTCGCCACGAGCTGGCGCCCATTCTCACGGACCAGCACGCGCGCATCGACGGAAACA
AAAATAGAATATTCTCCCTACTTGAGCACAGAAACCGTTCCCAAATACAGACGCTACACAAAAGGTTCCT
GGAGTGTCTGGTGGAATGCTGTTCGTTTCTCAGGCTTGACGTGGCTTGCATTAGGCGAGCCGCCGCCCGG
GGCCTGTTTGACTTCTCAAAGAAGATAATCAGTCACACTAAAAGCAAACACGAGTGCGCAGTACTGGGAT
ATAAAAAGTGTAACCTAATCCCGAAAATCTATGCCCGAAACAAGAAGACCAGGCTAGACGAGTTGGGCCG
CAATGCAAACTTCATTTCGTTCGTCGCCACCACGGGTCATCGGTTCGCCGCTCTAAAGCCACAAATTGTC
CGTCACGCCATTCGCAAACTAGGCCTGCACTGGCGCCACCGAACGGCCGCGTCCAACGAGCAGACACCGC
CAGCCGATCCCCGCGTACGTTGCGTCCGTCCGCTGCTCGAGGGAGGCGGTGGATGGAGCCACCCCCAGTT
CGAGAAGGGCGGCGGCAGCGGCGGCGGCAGCGGCGGCGGCAGCTGGAGCCACCCCCAGTTCGAGAAGGGG
CCCGTTTAAACCCGCTGATCAGCCTCGACTGTGCCTTCTAGTTGCCAGCCATCTGTTGTTTGCCCCTCCC
CCGTGCCTTCCTTGACCCTGGAAGGTGCCACTCCCACTGTCCTTTCCTAATAAAATGAGGAAATTGCATC
GCATTGTCTGAGTAGGTGTCATTCTATTCTGGGGGGTGGGGTGGGGCAGGACAGCAAGGGGGAGGATTGG
GAAGACAATAGCAGGCATGCTGGGGATGCGGTGGGCTCTATGGCTTCTGAGGCGGAAAGAACCAGCTGGG
GCTCTAGGGGGTATCCCC
[124 nt withheld, positions 3589-3712]
C
[91 nt withheld, positions 3714-3804]
A
[49 nt withheld, positions 3806-3854]
CCTTTGACGTTGGAGTCCACGTTCTTT
[37 nt withheld, positions 3882-3918]
ACCCTATCTCGGTCTATTCTTTTGATTTATAAGGGATTTTGCCGATTTCGGCCTATTGGTTAAAAAATGA
GCTGATTTAACAAAAATTTAACGCGAATTAATTCTGTGGAATGTGTGTCAGTTAGGGTGTGGAAAGTCCC
CAGGCTCCCCAGCAGGCAGAAGTATGCAAAGCATGCATCTCAATTAGTCAGCAACCAGGTGTGGAAAGTC
CCCAGGCTCCCCAGCAGGCAGAAGTATGCAAAGCATGCATCTCAATTAGTCAGCAACCATAGTCCCGCCC
CTAACTCCGCCCATCCCGCCCCTAACTCCGCCCAGTTCCGCCCATTCTCCGCCCCATGGCTGACTAATTT
TTTTTATTTATGCAGAGGCCGAGGCCGCCTCTGCCTCTGAGCTATTCCAGAAGTAGTGAGGAGGCTTTTT
TGGAGGCCTAGGCTTTTGCAAAAAGCTCCCGGGAGCTTGTATATCCATTTTCGGATCTGATCAGCACGTG
TTGACAATTAATCATCGGCATAGTATATCGGCATAGTATAATACGACAAGGTGAGGAACTAAACCATGGC
CAAGTTGACCAGTGCCGTTCCGGTGCTCACCGCGCGCGACGTCGCCGGAGCGGTCGAGTTCTGGACCGAC
CGGCTCGGGTTCTCCCGGGACTTCGTGGAGGACGACTTCGCCGGTGTGGTCCGGGACGACGTGACCCTGT
TCATCAGCGCGGTCCAGGACCAGGTGGTGCCGGACAACACCCTGGCCTGGGTGTGGGTGCGCGGCCTGGA
CGAGCTGTACGCCGAGTGGTCGGAGGTCGTGTCCACGAACTTCCGGGACGCCTCCGGGCCGGCCATGACC
GAGATCGGCGAGCAGCCGTGGGGGCGGGAGTTCGCCCTGCGCGACCCGGCCGGCAACTGCGTGCACTTCG
TGGCCGAGGAGCAGGACTGACACGTGCTACGAGATTTCGATTCCACCGCCGCCTTCTATGAAAGGTTGGG
CTTCGGAATCGTTTTCCGGGACGCCGGCTGGATGATCCTCCAGCGCGGGGATCTCATGCTGGAGTTCTTC
GCCCACCCCAACTTGTTTATTGCAGCTTATAATGGTTACAAATAAAGCAATAGCATCACAAATTTCACAA
ATAAAGCATTTTTTTCACTGCATTCTAGTTGTGGTTTGTCCAAACTCATCAATGTATCTTATCATGTCTG
TATACCGTCGACCTCTAGCTAGAGCTTGGCGTAATCATGGTCATAGCTGTTTCCTGTGTGAAATTGTTAT
CCGCTCACAATTCCACACAACATACGAGCCGGAAGCATAAAGTGTAAAGCCTGGGGTGCCTAATGAGTGA
GCTAACTCACATTAATTGCGTTGCGCTCACTGCCCGCTTTCCAGTCGGGAAACCTGTCGTGCCAGCTGCA
TTAATGAATCGGCCAACGCGCGGGGAGAGGCGGTTTGCGTATTGGGCGCTCTTCCGCTTCCTCGCTCACT
GACTCGCTGCGCTCGGTCGTTCGGCTGCGGCGAGCGGTATCAGCTCACTCAAAGGCGGTAATACGGTTAT
CCACAGAATCAGGGGATAACGCAGGAAAGAACATGTGAGCAAAAGGCCAGCAAAAGGCCAGGAACCGTAA
AAAGGCCGCGTTGCTGGCGTTTTTCCATAGGCTCCGCCCCCCTGACGAGCATCACAAAAATCGACGCTCA
AGTCAGAGGTGGCGAAACCCGACAGGACTATAAAGATACCAGGCGTTTCCCCCTGGAAGCTCCCTCGTGC
GCTCTCCTGTTCCGACCCTGCCGCTTACCGGATACCTGTCCGCCTTTCTCCCTTCGGGAAGCGTGGCGCT
TTCTCATAGCTCACGCTGTAGGTATCTCAGTTCGGTGTAGGTCGTTCGCTCCAAGCTGGGCTGTGTGCAC
GAACCCCCCGTTCAGCCCGACCGCTGCGCCTTATCCGGTAACTATCGTCTTGAGTCCAACCCGGTAAGAC
ACGACTTATCGCCACTGGCAGCAGCCACTGGTAACAGGATTAGCAGAGCGAGGTATGTAGGCGGTGCTAC
AGAGTTCTTGAAGTGGTGGCCTAACTACGGCTACACTAGAAGAACAGTATTTGGTATCTGCGCTCTGCTG
AAGCCAGTTACCTTCGGAAAAAGAGTTGGTAGCTCTTGATCCGGCAAACAAACCACCGCTGGTAGCGGTT
TTTTTGTTTGCAAGCAGCAGATTACGCGCAGAAAAAAAGGATCTCAAGAAGATCCTTTGATCTTTTCTAC
GGGGTCTGACGCTCAGTGGAACGAAAACTCACGTTAAGGGATTTTGGTCATGAGATTATCAAAAAGGATC
TTCACCTAGATCCTTTTAAATTAAAAATGAAGTTTTAAATCAATCTAAAGTATATATGAGTAAACTTGGT
CTGACAGTTACCAATGCTTAATCAGTGAGGCACCTATCTCAGCGATCTGTCTATTTCGTTCATCCATAGT
TGCCTGACTCCCCGTCGTGTAGATAACTACGATACGGGAGGGCTTACCATCTGGCCCCAGTGCTGCAATG
ATACCGCGAGACCCACGCTCACCGGCTCCAGATTTATCAGCAATAAACCAGCCAGCCGGAAGGGCCGAGC
GCAGAAGTGGTCCTGCAACTTTATCCGCCTCCATCCAGTCTATTAATTGTTGCCGGGAAGCTAGAGTAAG
TAGTTCGCCAGTTAATAGTTTGCGCAACGTTGTTGCCATTGCTACAGGCATCGTGGTGTCACGCTCGTCG
TTTGGTATGGCTTCATTCAGCTCCGGTTCCCAACGATCAAGGCGAGTTACATGATCCCCCATGTTGTGCA
AAAAAGCGGTTAGCTCCTTCGGTCCTCCGATCGTTGTCAGAAGTAAGTTGGCCGCAGTGTTATCACTCAT
GGTTATGGCAGCACTGCATAATTCTCTTACTGTCATGCCATCCGTAAGATGCTTTTCTGTGACTGGTGAG
TACTCAACCAAGTCATTCTGAGAATAGTGTATGCGGCGACCGAGTTGCTCTTGCCCGGCGTCAATACGGG
ATAATACCGCGCCACATAGCAGAACTTTAAAAGTGCTCATCATTGGAAAACGTTCTTCGGGGCGAAAACT
CTCAAGGATCTTACCGCTGTTGAGATCCAGTTCGATGTAACCCACTCGTGCACCCAACTGATCTTCAGCA
TCTTTTACTTTCACCAGCGTTTCTGGGTGAGCAAAAACAGGAAGGCAAAATGCCGCAAAAAAGGGAATAA
GGGCGACACGGAAATGTTGAATACTCATACTCTTCCTTTTTCAATATTATTGAAGCATTTATCAGGGTTA
TTGTCTCATGAGCGGATACATATTTGAATGTATTTAGAAAAATAAACAAATAGGGGTTCCGCGCACATTT
CCCCGAAAAGTGCCACCTGACGTC
