Features (pLannotate 1.2.2; 22 found; start..end, strand, type, name):
      1..380     +  enhancer       CMV enhancer: human cytomegalovirus immediate early enhancer
    381..584     +  promoter       CMV promoter: human cytomegalovirus (CMV) immediate early promoter
    586..605     +  promoter       PLtetO-1 promoter (fragment): modified phage lambda PL promoter with tet operator sites (Lutz and Bujard, 1997)
    607..626     +  promoter       PLtetO-1 promoter (fragment): modified phage lambda PL promoter with tet operator sites (Lutz and Bujard, 1997)
    634..667     +  promoter       TRE3GV promoter (fragment): 3rd-generation Tet-responsive promoter that can be activated by binding of Tet-On® 3G, optimized for retroviral and lentiviral vectors
    816..2951    +  CDS            ORF24 (fragment): ORF24_HHV8P - Protein inferred from homology: Swiss-Prot protein existence level 3. From Human herpesvirus 8 type P (isolate GK18) (HHV-8) (Kaposi's sarcoma-associated herpesvirus).
   3085..3309    +  polyA_signal   bGH poly(A) signal: bovine growth hormone polyadenylation signal
   3313..3334    +  promoter       SV40 promoter (fragment): SV40 enhancer and early promoter
   3355..3783    +  rep_origin     f1 ori (sequence partly withheld): f1 bacteriophage origin of replication; arrow indicates direction of (+) strand synthesis
   3797..4126    +  promoter       SV40 promoter: SV40 enhancer and early promoter
   4174..4221    +  promoter       EM7 promoter: synthetic bacterial promoter&nbsp
   4240..4614    +  CDS            BleoR: antibiotic-binding protein; Sh ble from Streptoalloteichus hindustanus; confers resistance to bleomycin, phleomycin, and Zeocin™
   4624..4749    +  CDS            ble (fragment): BLE_KLEPN - Experimental evidence at protein level: Swiss-Prot protein existence level 1. Binding protein with a strong affinity to the bleomycin family of antibiotics. Binds to CL990; an antimitotic-antibiotic compound. From Klebsiella pneumoniae.
   4744..4865    +  polyA_signal   SV40 poly(A) signal: SV40 polyadenylation signal
   4938..4954    -  protein_bind   lac operator: The lac repressor binds to the lac operator to inhibit transcription in E. coli. This inhibition can be relieved by adding lactose or isopropyl-β-D-thiogalactopyranoside (IPTG). lac repressor encoded by lacI
   4962..4992    -  promoter       lac promoter: promoter for the E. coli lac operon
   5007..5028    -  protein_bind   CAP binding site: CAP binding activates transcription in the presence of cAMP. E. coli catabolite activator protein
   5041..5133    -  CDS            lacI (fragment): lac repressor; lacI; The lac repressor binds to the lac operator to inhibit transcription in E. coli. This inhibition can be relieved by adding lactose or isopropyl-β-D-thiogalactopyranoside (IPTG).
   5316..5904    -  rep_origin     ori: high-copy-number ColE1/pMB1/pBR322/pUC origin of replication
   6075..6935    -  CDS            AmpR: β-lactamase; bla; confers resistance to ampicillin, carbenicillin, and related antibiotics
   6936..7040    -  promoter       AmpR promoter: bla
   7099..7151    -  misc_feature   bom (fragment): basis of mobility region from pBR322
>Addgene plasmid #138454 | pcDNA4/TO-BcRF1-ORF24-2xStrep | addgene full sequence | sequence record 272908 | Addgene NGS Result
GACATTGATTATTGACTAGTTATTAATAGTAATCAATTACGGGGTCATTAGTTCATAGCCCATATATGGA
GTTCCGCGTTACATAACTTACGGTAAATGGCCCGCCTGGCTGACCGCCCAACGACCCCCGCCCATTGACG
TCAATAATGACGTATGTTCCCATAGTAACGCCAATAGGGACTTTCCATTGACGTCAATGGGTGGAGTATT
TACGGTAAACTGCCCACTTGGCAGTACATCAAGTGTATCATATGCCAAGTACGCCCCCTATTGACGTCAA
TGACGGTAAATGGCCCGCCTGGCATTATGCCCAGTACATGACCTTATGGGACTTTCCTACTTGGCAGTAC
ATCTACGTATTAGTCATCGCTATTACCATGGTGATGCGGTTTTGGCAGTACATCAATGGGCGTGGATAGC
GGTTTGACTCACGGGGATTTCCAAGTCTCCACCCCATTGACGTCAATGGGAGTTTGTTTTGGCACCAAAA
TCAACGGGACTTTCCAAAATGTCGTAACAACTCCGCCCCATTGACGCAAATGGGCGGTAGGCGTGTACGG
TGGGAGGTCTATATAAGCAGAGCTCTCCCTATCAGTGATAGAGATCTCCCTATCAGTGATAGAGATCGTC
GACGAGCTCGTTTAGTGAACCGTCAGATCGCCTGGAGACGCCATCCACGCTGTTTTGACCTCCATAGAAG
ACACCGGGACCGATCCAGCCTCCGGACTCTAGCGTTTAAACTTAAGCTTGGTACCGAGCTCGGATCCATG
ACACAAGGTAAGAGGGAGATGGGGGGAGGTCTCGAGGGCTTCTCTTCACAGCTGGGTCTCTTTTACGCCC
TGGCCTGCAACCGCAGCCCACCTGCACTTCCCGAGGATGCTACCCTTCTAATCAAATGGTTGGACACGGC
CCTGGGCAGGGAGGCCACCTTTTACGCGTGTCGGGCTATGCGTCGTCTTCTACTCGGCGTTATCCGAATA
AATGACTGCCAGGAGCTGCCACCCGGTTTAATAATTCTGAGTCCGGGCACCGTCCCTGGCCCCCTTGGAG
TCCAGAGTCTGGAGCATACAGACTGCGAAATATGGTCCTCTGCCCACCCTGACCACGCTGCCCACCTCCC
GGTGCCCAGGGTCATCACATACACCGACTGCCCGGGTTCCATAAGCACGAGCTCAATGTTTCGCCTTATC
ATCCGCTACTTGTCTCATCACCAATTTGAGCGCTGCTTCGAGCAGTTCTGCCGCGTGGTCCCGCGTCGCT
TCCTAGGGACCTGTAAGCAAAACTCTGCAAAGATGCTGGCTAGCCTGAAGCATCTCTCGTTTTCAATAAT
GCCACCCGCATCCCCAGACGCACAGCTACATTTTTTAAAGTTTAACATCGGCAGCTTCATGGCCACGTGG
GGGTGGCACGGAGAGCTGGTCTCGCTGCGCCGTGCCATCGCTCACAACGTAGAGCGACTGCCCACCGTGC
TGAAGAACCTGTCGAAACAGAGTAAGCACCAGGACGTCAAGGTTAACGGACGGGATCTGGTGGGCTTTCA
GCTGGCTCTAAACCAGCTCGTGTCCCGTCTGCACGTAAAAATCCAACGCAAGGACCCCGGACCAAAGCCA
TACAGGGTGGTCGTCAGTACCCCAGATTGTACCTACTATCTAGTGTATCCGGGCACACCGGCCATCTACA
GACTCGTCATGTGTATGGCAGTGGCAGACTGCATCGGCCACTCGTGCAGCGGACTGCACCCCTGCGCAAA
CTTTTTAGGCACCCACGAGACACCGCGTCTCCTGGCGGCGACGCTTTCAAGAATCCGGTACGCGCCGAAA
GACCGGCGAGCAGCCATGAAGGGAAATTTGCAGGCGTGCTTCCAACGATACGCGGCCACGGACGCGCGGA
CTCTGGGCAGCTCCACAGTGTCAGACATGCTGGAACCCACAAAACACGTCAGTTTGGAAAACTTCAAGAT
CACCATATTCAACACCAACATGGTGATTAACACTAAGATAAGCTGCCACGTTCCTAACACCCTGCAAAAG
ACTATTTTAAACATCCCCAGATTGACCAACAATTTTGTTATACGAAAGTACTCCGTAAAGGAACCTTCTT
TTACCATAAGCGTGTTTTTTTCCGACAACATGTGTCAAGGCACCGCAATAAACATCAACATCAGTGGGGA
CATGCTGCACTTTCTCTTCGCAATGGGTACGCTGAAATGCTTTCTGCCAATCAGGCACATATTTCCTGTA
TCGATAGCAAATTGGAACTCCACGTTGGACCTGCACGGACTGGAAAACCAGTACATGGTGAGAATGGGGC
GAAAAAACGTATTTTGGACCACAAACTTTCCATCTGTGGTCTCCAGCAAGGATGGGCTAAACGTGTCCTG
GTTTAAGGCCGCGACAGCCACGATTTCTAAAGTGTACGGGCAGCCTCTTGTGGAACAGATTCGCCACGAG
CTGGCGCCCATTCTCACGGACCAGCACGCGCGCATCGACGGAAACAAAAATAGAATATTCTCCCTACTTG
AGCACAGAAACCGTTCCCAAATACAGACGCTACACAAAAGGTTCCTGGAGTGTCTGGTGGAATGCTGTTC
GTTTCTCAGGCTTGACGTGGCTTGCATTAGGCGAGCCGCCGCCCGGGGCCTGTTTGACTTCTCAAAGAAG
ATAATCAGTCACACTAAAAGCAAACACGAGTGCGCAGTACTGGGATATAAAAAGTGTAACCTAATCCCGA
AAATCTATGCCCGAAACAAGAAGACCAGGCTAGACGAGTTGGGCCGCAATGCAAACTTCATTTCGTTCGT
CGCCACCACGGGTCATCGGTTCGCCGCTCTAAAGCCACAAATTGTCCGTCACGCCATTCGCAAACTAGGC
CTGCACTGGCGCCACCGAACGGCCGCGTCCAACGAGCAGACACCGCCAGCCGATCCCCGCGTACGTTGCG
TCCGTCCGCTGCTCGAGGGAGGCGGTGGATGGAGCCACCCCCAGTTCGAGAAGGGCGGCGGCAGCGGCGG
CGGCAGCGGCGGCGGCAGCTGGAGCCACCCCCAGTTCGAGAAGGGGCCCGTTTAAACCCGCTGATCAGCC
TCGACTGTGCCTTCTAGTTGCCAGCCATCTGTTGTTTGCCCCTCCCCCGTGCCTTCCTTGACCCTGGAAG
GTGCCACTCCCACTGTCCTTTCCTAATAAAATGAGGAAATTGCATCGCATTGTCTGAGTAGGTGTCATTC
TATTCTGGGGGGTGGGGTGGGGCAGGACAGCAAGGGGGAGGATTGGGAAGACAATAGCAGGCATGCTGGG
GATGCGGTGGGCTCTATGGCTTCTGAGGCGGAAAGAACCAGCTGGGGCTCTAGGGGGTATCCCC
[124 nt withheld, positions 3355-3478]
C
[91 nt withheld, positions 3480-3570]
A
[49 nt withheld, positions 3572-3620]
CCTTTGACGTTGGAGTCCACGTTCTTT
[37 nt withheld, positions 3648-3684]
ACCCTATCTCGGTCTATTCTTTTGATTTATAAGGGATTTTGCCGATTTCGGCCTATTGGTTAAAAAATGA
GCTGATTTAACAAAAATTTAACGCGAATTAATTCTGTGGAATGTGTGTCAGTTAGGGTGTGGAAAGTCCC
CAGGCTCCCCAGCAGGCAGAAGTATGCAAAGCATGCATCTCAATTAGTCAGCAACCAGGTGTGGAAAGTC
CCCAGGCTCCCCAGCAGGCAGAAGTATGCAAAGCATGCATCTCAATTAGTCAGCAACCATAGTCCCGCCC
CTAACTCCGCCCATCCCGCCCCTAACTCCGCCCAGTTCCGCCCATTCTCCGCCCCATGGCTGACTAATTT
TTTTTATTTATGCAGAGGCCGAGGCCGCCTCTGCCTCTGAGCTATTCCAGAAGTAGTGAGGAGGCTTTTT
TGGAGGCCTAGGCTTTTGCAAAAAGCTCCCGGGAGCTTGTATATCCATTTTCGGATCTGATCAGCACGTG
TTGACAATTAATCATCGGCATAGTATATCGGCATAGTATAATACGACAAGGTGAGGAACTAAACCATGGC
CAAGTTGACCAGTGCCGTTCCGGTGCTCACCGCGCGCGACGTCGCCGGAGCGGTCGAGTTCTGGACCGAC
CGGCTCGGGTTCTCCCGGGACTTCGTGGAGGACGACTTCGCCGGTGTGGTCCGGGACGACGTGACCCTGT
TCATCAGCGCGGTCCAGGACCAGGTGGTGCCGGACAACACCCTGGCCTGGGTGTGGGTGCGCGGCCTGGA
CGAGCTGTACGCCGAGTGGTCGGAGGTCGTGTCCACGAACTTCCGGGACGCCTCCGGGCCGGCCATGACC
GAGATCGGCGAGCAGCCGTGGGGGCGGGAGTTCGCCCTGCGCGACCCGGCCGGCAACTGCGTGCACTTCG
TGGCCGAGGAGCAGGACTGACACGTGCTACGAGATTTCGATTCCACCGCCGCCTTCTATGAAAGGTTGGG
CTTCGGAATCGTTTTCCGGGACGCCGGCTGGATGATCCTCCAGCGCGGGGATCTCATGCTGGAGTTCTTC
GCCCACCCCAACTTGTTTATTGCAGCTTATAATGGTTACAAATAAAGCAATAGCATCACAAATTTCACAA
ATAAAGCATTTTTTTCACTGCATTCTAGTTGTGGTTTGTCCAAACTCATCAATGTATCTTATCATGTCTG
TATACCGTCGACCTCTAGCTAGAGCTTGGCGTAATCATGGTCATAGCTGTTTCCTGTGTGAAATTGTTAT
CCGCTCACAATTCCACACAACATACGAGCCGGAAGCATAAAGTGTAAAGCCTGGGGTGCCTAATGAGTGA
GCTAACTCACATTAATTGCGTTGCGCTCACTGCCCGCTTTCCAGTCGGGAAACCTGTCGTGCCAGCTGCA
TTAATGAATCGGCCAACGCGCGGGGAGAGGCGGTTTGCGTATTGGGCGCTCTTCCGCTTCCTCGCTCACT
GACTCGCTGCGCTCGGTCGTTCGGCTGCGGCGAGCGGTATCAGCTCACTCAAAGGCGGTAATACGGTTAT
CCACAGAATCAGGGGATAACGCAGGAAAGAACATGTGAGCAAAAGGCCAGCAAAAGGCCAGGAACCGTAA
AAAGGCCGCGTTGCTGGCGTTTTTCCATAGGCTCCGCCCCCCTGACGAGCATCACAAAAATCGACGCTCA
AGTCAGAGGTGGCGAAACCCGACAGGACTATAAAGATACCAGGCGTTTCCCCCTGGAAGCTCCCTCGTGC
GCTCTCCTGTTCCGACCCTGCCGCTTACCGGATACCTGTCCGCCTTTCTCCCTTCGGGAAGCGTGGCGCT
TTCTCATAGCTCACGCTGTAGGTATCTCAGTTCGGTGTAGGTCGTTCGCTCCAAGCTGGGCTGTGTGCAC
GAACCCCCCGTTCAGCCCGACCGCTGCGCCTTATCCGGTAACTATCGTCTTGAGTCCAACCCGGTAAGAC
ACGACTTATCGCCACTGGCAGCAGCCACTGGTAACAGGATTAGCAGAGCGAGGTATGTAGGCGGTGCTAC
AGAGTTCTTGAAGTGGTGGCCTAACTACGGCTACACTAGAAGAACAGTATTTGGTATCTGCGCTCTGCTG
AAGCCAGTTACCTTCGGAAAAAGAGTTGGTAGCTCTTGATCCGGCAAACAAACCACCGCTGGTAGCGGTG
GTTTTTTTGTTTGCAAGCAGCAGATTACGCGCAGAAAAAAAGGATCTCAAGAAGATCCTTTGATCTTTTC
TACGGGGTCTGACGCTCAGTGGAACGAAAACTCACGTTAAGGGATTTTGGTCATGAGATTATCAAAAAGG
ATCTTCACCTAGATCCTTTTAAATTAAAAATGAAGTTTTAAATCAATCTAAAGTATATATGAGTAAACTT
GGTCTGACAGTTACCAATGCTTAATCAGTGAGGCACCTATCTCAGCGATCTGTCTATTTCGTTCATCCAT
AGTTGCCTGACTCCCCGTCGTGTAGATAACTACGATACGGGAGGGCTTACCATCTGGCCCCAGTGCTGCA
ATGATACCGCGAGACCCACGCTCACCGGCTCCAGATTTATCAGCAATAAACCAGCCAGCCGGAAGGGCCG
AGCGCAGAAGTGGTCCTGCAACTTTATCCGCCTCCATCCAGTCTATTAATTGTTGCCGGGAAGCTAGAGT
AAGTAGTTCGCCAGTTAATAGTTTGCGCAACGTTGTTGCCATTGCTACAGGCATCGTGGTGTCACGCTCG
TCGTTTGGTATGGCTTCATTCAGCTCCGGTTCCCAACGATCAAGGCGAGTTACATGATCCCCCATGTTGT
GCAAAAAAGCGGTTAGCTCCTTCGGTCCTCCGATCGTTGTCAGAAGTAAGTTGGCCGCAGTGTTATCACT
CATGGTTATGGCAGCACTGCATAATTCTCTTACTGTCATGCCATCCGTAAGATGCTTTTCTGTGACTGGT
GAGTACTCAACCAAGTCATTCTGAGAATAGTGTATGCGGCGACCGAGTTGCTCTTGCCCGGCGTCAATAC
GGGATAATACCGCGCCACATAGCAGAACTTTAAAAGTGCTCATCATTGGAAAACGTTCTTCGGGGCGAAA
ACTCTCAAGGATCTTACCGCTGTTGAGATCCAGTTCGATGTAACCCACTCGTGCACCCAACTGATCTTCA
GCATCTTTTACTTTCACCAGCGTTTCTGGGTGAGCAAAAACAGGAAGGCAAAATGCCGCAAAAAAGGGAA
TAAGGGCGACACGGAAATGTTGAATACTCATACTCTTCCTTTTTCAATATTATTGAAGCATTTATCAGGG
TTATTGTCTCATGAGCGGATACATATTTGAATGTATTTAGAAAAATAAACAAATAGGGGTTCCGCGCACA
TTTCCCCGAAAAGTGCCACCTGACGTCGACGGATCGGGAGATCTCCCGATCCCCTATGGTGCACTCTCAG
TACAATCTGCTCTGATGCCGCATAGTTAAGCCAGTATCTGCTCCCTGCTTGTGTGTTGGAGGTCGCTGAG
TAGTGCGCGAGCAAAATTTAAGCTACAACAAGGCAAGGCTTGACCGACAATTGCATGAAGAATCTGCTTA
GGGTTAGGCGTTTTGCGCTGCTTCGCGATGTACGGGCCAGATATACGCGTT
